>Addgene plasmid #86371 | pUAS-MmTFP13xmyc | depositor full sequence | sequence record 168248 | pUAS-MmTFP13xmyc sequence 4682 bps
AGCTTAGGCCTCCAAGGCGGAGTACTGTCCTCCGGGCTGGCGGAGTACTGTCCTCCGGCAAGGTCGGAGT
ACTGTCCTCCGACACTAGAGGTCGGAGTACTGTCCTCCGACGCAAGGCGGAGTACTGTCCTCCGGGCTGC
GGAGTACTGTCCTCCGGCAAGGTCGGAGTACTGTCCTCCGACACTAGAGGTCGGAGTACTGTCCTCCGAC
GCAAGGTCGGAGTACTGTCCTCCGACGCAAGGCGGAGTACTGTCCTCCGGGCTGGCGGAGTACTGTCCTC
CGGCAAGGGTCGACTCTAGAGGGTATATAATGGATCCCATCGCGTCTCAGCCTCACTTTGAGCTCCTCCA
CACGAATTCACAGCCACCATGCTGTGCTGCATCAGAAGAACTAAACCGGTTGAGAAGAATGAAGAGGCCG
ATCAGGAGCTGCAGTCGACGGTACCTCAAGCTTGCGGCCGCCTCGAGGCCACCATGGTGAGCAAGGGCGA
GGAGACCACAATGGGCGTAATCAAGCCCGACATGAAGATCAAGCTGAAGATGGAGGGCAACGTGAATGGC
CACGCCTTCGTGATCGAGGGCGAGGGCGAGGGCAAGCCCTACGACGGCACCAACACCATCAACCTGGAGG
TGAAGGAGGGAGCCCCCCTGCCCTTCTCCTACGACATTCTGACCACCGCGTTCGCCTACGGCAACAGGGC
CTTCACCAAGTACCCCGACGACATCCCCAACTACTTCAAGCAGTCCTTCCCCGAGGGCTACTCTTGGGAG
CGCACCATGACCTTCGAGGACAAGGGCATCGTGAAGGTGAAGTCCGACATCTCCATGGAGGAGGACTCCT
TCATCTACGAGATACACCTCAAGGGCGAGAACTTCCCCCCCAACGGCCCCGTGATGCAGAAGAAGACCAC
CGGCTGGGACGCCTCCACCGAGAGGATGTACGTGCGCGACGGCGTGCTGAAGGGCGACGTCAAGCACAAG
CTGCTGCTGGAGGGCGGCGGCCACCACCGCGTTGACTTCAAGACCATCTACAGGGCCAAGAAGGCGGTGA
AGCTGCCCGACTATCACTTTGTGGACCACCGCATCGAGATCCTGAACCACGACAAGGACTACAACAAGGT
GACCGTTTACGAGAGCGCCGTGGCCCGCAACTCCACCGACGGCATGGACGAGCTGTACAAGAGATCCTTA
GAGCAGAAACTCATTAGCGAGGAGGACCTGAACAGCGAACAGAAACTCATTTCCGAAGAGGATCTCAACT
CCGAGCAGAAGCTGATCAGCGAGGAGGACCTGAGATCCTGAGAATTCGACGATATCTCTAGAGGATCATA
ATCAGCCATACCACATTTGTAGAGGTTTTACTTGCTTTAAAAAACCTCCCACACCTCCCCCTGAACCTGA
AACATAAAATGAATGCAATTGTTGTTGTTAACTTGTTTATTGCAGCTTATAATGGTTACAAATAAAGCAA
TAGCATCACAAATTTCACAAATAAAGCATTTTTTTCACTGCATTCTAGTTGTGGTTTGTCCAAACTCATC
AATGTATCTTAAGGCGTAAATTGTAAGCGTTAATATTTTGTTAAAATTCGCGTTAAATTTTTGTTAAATC
AGCTCATTTTTTAACCAATAGGCCGAAATCGGCAAAATCCCTTATAAATCAAAAGAATAGACCGAGATAG
GGT
[37 nt withheld, positions 1684-1720]
AAAGAACGTGGACTCCAACGTCAAAGG
[49 nt withheld, positions 1748-1796]
T
[91 nt withheld, positions 1798-1888]
G
[124 nt withheld, positions 1890-2013]
CAGGTGGCACTTTTCGGGGAAATGTGCGCGGAACCCCTATTTGTTTATTTTTCTAAATACATTCAAATAT
GTATCCGCTCATGAGACAATAACCCTGATAAATGCTTCAATAATATTGAAAAAGGAAGAGTCCTGAGGCG
GAAAGAACCAGCTGTGGAATGTGTGTCAGTTAGGGTGTGGAAAGTCCCCAGGCTCCCCAGCAGGCAGAAG
TATGCAAAGCATGCATCTCAATTAGTCAGCAACCAGGTGTGGAAAGTCCCCAGGCTCCCCAGCAGGCAGA
AGTATGCAAAGCATGCATCTCAATTAGTCAGCAACCATAGTCCCGCCCCTAACTCCGCCCATCCCGCCCC
TAACTCCGCCCAGTTCCGCCCATTCTCCGCCCCATGGCTGACTAATTTTTTTTATTTATGCAGAGGCCGA
GGCCGCCTCGGCCTCTGAGCTATTCCAGAAGTAGTGAGGAGGCTTTTTTGGAGGCCTAGGCTTTTGCAAA
GATCGATCAAGAGACAGGATGAGGATCGTTTCGCATGATTGAACAAGATGGATTGCACGCAGGTTCTCCG
GCCGCTTGGGTGGAGAGGCTATTCGGCTATGACTGGGCACAACAGACAATCGGCTGCTCTGATGCCGCCG
TGTTCCGGCTGTCAGCGCAGGGGCGCCCGGTTCTTTTTGTCAAGACCGACCTGTCCGGTGCCCTGAATGA
ACTGCAAGACGAGGCAGCGCGGCTATCGTGGCTGGCCACGACGGGCGTTCCTTGCGCAGCTGTGCTCGAC
GTTGTCACTGAAGCGGGAAGGGACTGGCTGCTATTGGGCGAAGTGCCGGGGCAGGATCTCCTGTCATCTC
ACCTTGCTCCTGCCGAGAAAGTATCCATCATGGCTGATGCAATGCGGCGGCTGCATACGCTTGATCCGGC
TACCTGCCCATTCGACCACCAAGCGAAACATCGCATCGAGCGAGCACGTACTCGGATGGAAGCCGGTCTT
GTCGATCAGGATGATCTGGACGAAGAGCATCAGGGGCTCGCGCCAGCCGAACTGTTCGCCAGGCTCAAGG
CGAGCATGCCCGACGGCGAGGATCTCGTCGTGACCCATGGCGATGCCTGCTTGCCGAATATCATGGTGGA
AAATGGCCGCTTTTCTGGATTCATCGACTGTGGCCGGCTGGGTGTGGCGGACCGCTATCAGGACATAGCG
TTGGCTACCCGTGATATTGCTGAAGAGCTTGGCGGCGAATGGGCTGACCGCTTCCTCGTGCTTTACGGTA
TCGCCGCTCCCGATTCGCAGCGCATCGCCTTCTATCGCCTTCTTGACGAGTTCTTCTGAGCGGGACTCTG
GGGTTCGAAATGACCGACCAAGCGACGCCCAACCTGCCATCACGAGATTTCGATTCCACCGCCGCCTTCT
ATGAAAGGTTGGGCTTCGGAATCGTTTTCCGGGACGCCGGCTGGATGATCCTCCAGCGCGGGGATCTCAT
GCTGGAGTTCTTCGCCCACCCTAGGGGGAGGCTAACTGAAACACGGAAGGAGACAATACCGGAAGGAACC
CGCGCTATGACGGCAATAAAAAGACAGAATAAAACGCACGGTGTTGGGTCGTTTGTTCATAAACGCGGGG
TTCGGTCCCAGGGCTGGCACTCTGTCGATACCCCACCGAGACCCCATTGGGGCCAATACGCCCGCGTTTC
TTCCTTTTCCCCACCCCACCCCCCAAGTTCGGGTGAAGGCCCAGGGCTCGCAGCCAACGTCGGGGCGGCA
GGCCCTGCCATAGCCTCAGGTTACTCATATATACTTTAGATTGATTTAAAACTTCATTTTTAATTTAAAA
GGATCTAGGTGAAGATCCTTTTTGATAATCTCATGACCAAAATCCCTTAACGTGAGTTTTCGTTCCACTG
AGCGTCAGACCCCGTAGAAAAGATCAAAGGATCTTCTTGAGATCCTTTTTTTCTGCGCGTAATCTGCTGC
TTGCAAACAAAAAAACCACCGCTACCAGCGGTGGTTTGTTTGCCGGATCAAGAGCTACCAACTCTTTTTC
CGAAGGTAACTGGCTTCAGCAGAGCGCAGATACCAAATACTGTCCTTCTAGTGTAGCCGTAGTTAGGCCA
CCACTTCAAGAACTCTGTAGCACCGCCTACATACCTCGCTCTGCTAATCCTGTTACCAGTGGCTGCTGCC
AGTGGCGATAAGTCGTGTCTTACCGGGTTGGACTCAAGACGATAGTTACCGGATAAGGCGCAGCGGTCGG
GCTGAACGGGGGGTTCGTGCACACAGCCCAGCTTGGAGCGAACGACCTACACCGAACTGAGATACCTACA
GCGTGAGCTATGAGAAAGCGCCACGCTTCCCGAAGGGAGAAAGGCGGACAGGTATCCGGTAAGCGGCAGG
GTCGGAACAGGAGAGCGCACGAGGGAGCTTCCAGGGGGAAACGCCTGGTATCTTTATAGTCCTGTCGGGT
TTCGCCACCTCTGACTTGAGCGTCGATTTTTGTGATGCTCGTCAGGGGGGCGGAGCCTATGGAAAAACGC
CAGCAACGCGGCCTTTTTACGGTTCCTGGCCTTTTGCTGGCCTTTTGCTCACATGTTCTTTCCTGCGTTA
TCCCCTGATTCTGTGGATAACCGTATTACCGCCATGCATTAGTTATTACTAGCGCTACCGGACTCAGATC
TCGAGCTCA
Features (pLannotate 1.2.2; 19 found; start..end, strand, type, name):
     65..82      +  protein_bind   5X UAS (fragment): five tandem copies of the "ScaI site" 17-mer CGGAGTACTGTCCTCCG, an upstream activating sequence (UAS) that efficiently binds yeast Gal4 (Webster et al., 1988; Pfeiffer et al., 2010) GAL4
     93..110     +  protein_bind   5X UAS (fragment): five tandem copies of the "ScaI site" 17-mer CGGAGTACTGTCCTCCG, an upstream activating sequence (UAS) that efficiently binds yeast Gal4 (Webster et al., 1988; Pfeiffer et al., 2010) GAL4
    164..181     +  protein_bind   5X UAS (fragment): five tandem copies of the "ScaI site" 17-mer CGGAGTACTGTCCTCCG, an upstream activating sequence (UAS) that efficiently binds yeast Gal4 (Webster et al., 1988; Pfeiffer et al., 2010) GAL4
    192..209     +  protein_bind   5X UAS (fragment): five tandem copies of the "ScaI site" 17-mer CGGAGTACTGTCCTCCG, an upstream activating sequence (UAS) that efficiently binds yeast Gal4 (Webster et al., 1988; Pfeiffer et al., 2010) GAL4
    218..235     +  protein_bind   5X UAS (fragment): five tandem copies of the "ScaI site" 17-mer CGGAGTACTGTCCTCCG, an upstream activating sequence (UAS) that efficiently binds yeast Gal4 (Webster et al., 1988; Pfeiffer et al., 2010) GAL4
    297..314     +  promoter       minP (fragment): minimal TATA-box promoter with low basal activity
    429..445     +  misc_feature   MCS (fragment): multiple cloning site
    474..1181    +  CDS            mTFP1: mTFP1 is a basic (constitutively fluorescent) cyan fluorescent protein published in 2006, derived from Clavularia sp.. It has low acid sensitivity.
   1324..1407    +  CDS            large T antigen (fragment): large T antigen from SV40 (simian virus 40)
   1430..1551    +  polyA_signal   SV40 poly(A) signal: SV40 polyadenylation signal
   1585..2013    -  rep_origin     f1 ori (sequence partly withheld): f1 bacteriophage origin of replication; arrow indicates direction of (+) strand synthesis
   2040..2144    +  promoter       AmpR promoter: bla
   2146..2503    +  promoter       SV40 promoter: SV40 enhancer and early promoter
   2538..3332    +  CDS            NeoR/KanR: aminoglycoside phosphotransferase from Tn5; aph(3')-II (or nptII); confers resistance to neomycin, kanamycin, and G418 (Geneticin®)
   3353..3505    +  CDS            ble (fragment): BLE_KLEPN - Experimental evidence at protein level: Swiss-Prot protein existence level 1. Binding protein with a strong affinity to the bleomycin family of antibiotics. Binds to CL990; an antimitotic-antibiotic compound. From Klebsiella pneumoniae.
   3564..3611    +  polyA_signal   HSV TK poly(A) signal: herpes simplex virus thymidine kinase polyadenylation signal (Cole and Stacy, 1985)
   3702..3718    -  polyA_signal   bGH poly(A) signal (fragment): bovine growth hormone polyadenylation signal
   3940..4528    +  rep_origin     ori: high-copy-number ColE1/pMB1/pBR322/pUC origin of replication
   4652..5       +  misc_feature   MCS (fragment) (across the origin): multiple cloning site
