>Addgene plasmid #86371 | pUAS-MmTFP13xmyc | addgene full sequence | sequence record 169521 | Addgene NGS Result
AGCTTAGGCCTCCAAGGCGGAGTACTGTCCTCCGGGCTGGCGGAGTACTGTCCTCCGGCAAGGTCGGAGT
ACTGTCCTCCGACACTAGAGGTCGGAGTACTGTCCTCCGACGCAAGGCGGAGTACTGTCCTCCGGGCTGC
GGAGTACTGTCCTCCGGCAAGGTCGGAGTACTGTCCTCCGACACTAGAGGTCGGAGTACTGTCCTCCGAC
GCAAGGTCGGAGTACTGTCCTCCGACGCAAGGCGGAGTACTGTCCTCCGGGCTGGCGGAGTACTGTCCTC
CGGCAAGGGTCGACTCTAGAGGGTATATAATGGATCCCATCGCGTCTCAGCCTCACTTTGAGCTCCTCCA
CACGAATTCACAGCCACCATGCTGTGCTGCATCAGAAGAACTAAACCGGTTGAGAAGAATGAAGAGGCCG
ATCAGGAGCTGCAGTCGACGGTACCTCAAGCTTGCGGCCGCCTCGAGGCCACCATGGTGAGCAAGGGCGA
GGAGACCACAATGGGCGTAATCAAGCCCGACATGAAGATCAAGCTGAAGATGGAGGGCAACGTGAATGGC
CACGCCTTCGTGATCGAGGGCGAGGGCGAGGGCAAGCCCTACGACGGCACCAACACCATCAACCTGGAGG
TGAAGGAGGGAGCCCCCCTGCCCTTCTCCTACGACATTCTGACCACCGCGTTCGCCTACGGCAACAGGGC
CTTCACCAAGTACCCCGACGACATCCCCAACTACTTCAAGCAGTCCTTCCCCGAGGGCTACTCTTGGGAG
CGCACCATGACCTTCGAGGACAAGGGCATCGTGAAGGTGAAGTCCGACATCTCCATGGAGGAGGACTCCT
TCATCTACGAGATACACCTCAAGGGCGAGAACTTCCCCCCCAACGGCCCCGTGATGCAGAAGAAGACCAC
CGGCTGGGACGCCTCCACCGAGAGGATGTACGTGCGCGACGGCGTGCTGAAGGGCGACGTCAAGCACAAG
CTGCTGCTGGAGGGCGGCGGCCACCACCGCGTTGACTTCAAGACCATCTACAGGGCCAAGAAGGCGGTGA
AGCTGCCCGACTATCACTTTGTGGACCACCGCATCGAGATCCTGAACCACGACAAGGACTACAACAAGGT
GACCGTTTACGAGAGCGCCGTGGCCCGCAACTCCACCGACGGCATGGACGAGCTGTACAAGAGATCCTTA
GAGCAGAAACTCATTAGCGAGGAGGACCTGAACAGCGAACAGAAACTCATTTCCGAAGAGGATCTCAACT
CCGAGCAGAAGCTGATCAGCGAGGAGGACCTGAGATCCTGAGAATTCGACGATATCTCTAGAGGATCATA
ATCAGCCATACCACATTTGTAGAGGTTTTACTTGCTTTAAAAAACCTCCCACACCTCCCCCTGAACCTGA
AACATAAAATGAATGCAATTGTTGTTGTTAACTTGTTTATTGCAGCTTATAATGGTTACAAATAAAGCAA
TAGCATCACAAATTTCACAAATAAAGCATTTTTTTCACTGCATTCTAGTTGTGGTTTGTCCAAACTCATC
AATGTATCTTAAGGCGTAAATTGTAAGCGTTAATATTTTGTTAAAATTCGCGTTAAATTTTTGTTAAATC
AGCTCATTTTTTAACCAATAGGCCGAAATCGGCAAAATCCCTTATAAATCAAAAGAATAGACCGAGATAG
GGT
[37 nt withheld, positions 1684-1720]
AAAGAACGTGGACTCCAACGTCAAAGG
[49 nt withheld, positions 1748-1796]
T
[91 nt withheld, positions 1798-1888]
G
[124 nt withheld, positions 1890-2013]
CAGGTGGCACTTTTCGGGGAAATGTGCGCGGAACCCCTATTTGTTTATTTTTCTAAATACATTCAAATAT
GTATCCGCTCATGAGACAATAACCCTGATAAATGCTTCAATAATATTGAAAAAGGAAGAGTCCTGAGGCG
GAAAGAACCAGCTGTGGAATGTGTGTCAGTTAGGGTGTGGAAAGTCCCCAGGCTCCCCAGCAGGCAGAAG
TATGCAAAGCATGCATCTCAATTAGTCAGCAACCAGGTGTGGAAAGTCCCCAGGCTCCCCAGCAGGCAGA
AGTATGCAAAGCATGCATCTCAATTAGTCAGCAACCATAGTCCCGCCCCTAACTCCGCCCATCCCGCCCC
TAACTCCGCCCAGTTCCGCCCATTCTCCGCCCCATGGCTGACTAATTTTTTTTATTTATGCAGAGGCCGA
GGCCGCCTCGGCCTCTGAGCTATTCCAGAAGTAGTGAGGAGGCTTTTTTGGAGGCCTAGGCTTTTGCAAA
GATCGATCAAGAGACAGGATGAGGATCGTTTCGCATGATTGAACAAGATGGATTGCACGCAGGTTCTCCG
GCCGCTTGGGTGGAGAGGCTATTCGGCTATGACTGGGCACAACAGACAATCGGCTGCTCTGATGCCGCCG
TGTTCCGGCTGTCAGCGCAGGGGCGCCCGGTTCTTTTTGTCAAGACCGACCTGTCCGGTGCCCTGAATGA
ACTGCAAGACGAGGCAGCGCGGCTATCGTGGCTGGCCACGACGGGCGTTCCTTGCGCAGCTGTGCTCGAC
GTTGTCACTGAAGCGGGAAGGGACTGGCTGCTATTGGGCGAAGTGCCGGGGCAGGATCTCCTGTCATCTC
ACCTTGCTCCTGCCGAGAAAGTATCCATCATGGCTGATGCAATGCGGCGGCTGCATACGCTTGATCCGGC
TACCTGCCCATTCGACCACCAAGCGAAACATCGCATCGAGCGAGCACGTACTCGGATGGAAGCCGGTCTT
GTCGATCAGGATGATCTGGACGAAGAGCATCAGGGGCTCGCGCCAGCCGAACTGTTCGCCAGGCTCAAGG
CGAGCATGCCCGACGGCGAGGATCTCGTCGTGACCCATGGCGATGCCTGCTTGCCGAATATCATGGTGGA
AAATGGCCGCTTTTCTGGATTCATCGACTGTGGCCGGCTGGGTGTGGCGGACCGCTATCAGGACATAGCG
TTGGCTACCCGTGATATTGCTGAAGAGCTTGGCGGCGAATGGGCTGACCGCTTCCTCGTGCTTTACGGTA
TCGCCGCTCCCGATTCGCAGCGCATCGCCTTCTATCGCCTTCTTGACGAGTTCTTCTGAGCGGGACTCTG
GGGTTCGAAATGACCGACCAAGCGACGCCCAACCTGCCATCACGAGATTTCGATTCCACCGCCGCCTTCT
ATGAAAGGTTGGGCTTCGGAATCGTTTTCCGGGACGCCGGCTGGATGATCCTCCAGCGCGGGGATCTCAT
GCTGGAGTTCTTCGCCCACCCTAGGGGGAGGCTAACTGAAACACGGAAGGAGACAATACCGGAAGGAACC
CGCGCTATGACGGCAATAAAAAGACAGAATAAAACGCACGGTGTTGGGTCGTTTGTTCATAAACGCGGGG
TTCGGTCCCAGGGCTGGCACTCTGTCGATACCCCACCGAGACCCCATTGGGGCCAATACGCCCGCGTTTC
TTCCTTTTCCCCACCCCACCCCCCAAGTTCGGGTGAAGGCCCAGGGCTCGCAGCCAACGTCGGGGCGGCA
GGCCCTGCCATAGCCTCAGGTTACTCATATATACTTTAGATTGATTTAAAACTTCATTTTTAATTTAAAA
GGATCTAGGTGAAGATCCTTTTTGATAATCTCATGACCAAAATCCCTTAACGTGAGTTTTCGTTCCACTG
AGCGTCAGACCCCGTAGAAAAGATCAAAGGATCTTCTTGAGATCCTTTTTTTCTGCGCGTAATCTGCTGC
TTGCAAACAAAAAAACCACCGCTACCAGCGGTGGTTTGTTTGCCGGATCAAGAGCTACCAACTCTTTTTC
CGAAGGTAACTGGCTTCAGCAGAGCGCAGATACCAAATACTGTTCTTCTAGTGTAGCCGTAGTTAGGCCA
CCACTTCAAGAACTCTGTAGCACCGCCTACATACCTCGCTCTGCTAATCCTGTTACCAGTGGCTGCTGCC
AGTGGCGATAAGTCGTGTCTTACCGGGTTGGACTCAAGACGATAGTTACCGGATAAGGCGCAGCGGTCGG
GCTGAACGGGGGGTTCGTGCACACAGCCCAGCTTGGAGCGAACGACCTACACCGAACTGAGATACCTACA
GCGTGAGCTATGAGAAAGCGCCACGCTTCCCGAAGGGAGAAAGGCGGACAGGTATCCGGTAAGCGGCAGG
GTCGGAACAGGAGAGCGCACGAGGGAGCTTCCAGGGGGAAACGCCTGGTATCTTTATAGTCCTGTCGGGT
TTCGCCACCTCTGACTTGAGCGTCGATTTTTGTGATGCTCGTCAGGGGGGCGGAGCCTATGGAAAAACGC
CAGCAACGCGGCCTTTTTACGGTTCCTGGCCTTTTGCTGGCCTTTTGCTCACATGTTCTTTCCTGCGTTA
TCCCCTGATTCTGTGGATAACCGTATTACCGCCATGCATTAGTTATTACTAGCGCTACCGGACTCAGATC
TCGAGCTCA
Features (pLannotate 1.2.2; 19 found; start..end, strand, type, name):
     65..82      +  protein_bind   5X UAS (fragment): five tandem copies of the "ScaI site" 17-mer CGGAGTACTGTCCTCCG, an upstream activating sequence (UAS) that efficiently binds yeast Gal4 (Webster et al., 1988; Pfeiffer et al., 2010) GAL4
     93..110     +  protein_bind   5X UAS (fragment): five tandem copies of the "ScaI site" 17-mer CGGAGTACTGTCCTCCG, an upstream activating sequence (UAS) that efficiently binds yeast Gal4 (Webster et al., 1988; Pfeiffer et al., 2010) GAL4
    164..181     +  protein_bind   5X UAS (fragment): five tandem copies of the "ScaI site" 17-mer CGGAGTACTGTCCTCCG, an upstream activating sequence (UAS) that efficiently binds yeast Gal4 (Webster et al., 1988; Pfeiffer et al., 2010) GAL4
    192..209     +  protein_bind   5X UAS (fragment): five tandem copies of the "ScaI site" 17-mer CGGAGTACTGTCCTCCG, an upstream activating sequence (UAS) that efficiently binds yeast Gal4 (Webster et al., 1988; Pfeiffer et al., 2010) GAL4
    218..235     +  protein_bind   5X UAS (fragment): five tandem copies of the "ScaI site" 17-mer CGGAGTACTGTCCTCCG, an upstream activating sequence (UAS) that efficiently binds yeast Gal4 (Webster et al., 1988; Pfeiffer et al., 2010) GAL4
    297..314     +  promoter       minP (fragment): minimal TATA-box promoter with low basal activity
    429..445     +  misc_feature   MCS (fragment): multiple cloning site
    474..1181    +  CDS            mTFP1: mTFP1 is a basic (constitutively fluorescent) cyan fluorescent protein published in 2006, derived from Clavularia sp.. It has low acid sensitivity.
   1324..1407    +  CDS            large T antigen (fragment): large T antigen from SV40 (simian virus 40)
   1430..1551    +  polyA_signal   SV40 poly(A) signal: SV40 polyadenylation signal
   1585..2013    -  rep_origin     f1 ori (sequence partly withheld): f1 bacteriophage origin of replication; arrow indicates direction of (+) strand synthesis
   2040..2144    +  promoter       AmpR promoter: bla
   2146..2503    +  promoter       SV40 promoter: SV40 enhancer and early promoter
   2538..3332    +  CDS            NeoR/KanR: aminoglycoside phosphotransferase from Tn5; aph(3')-II (or nptII); confers resistance to neomycin, kanamycin, and G418 (Geneticin®)
   3353..3505    +  CDS            ble (fragment): BLE_KLEPN - Experimental evidence at protein level: Swiss-Prot protein existence level 1. Binding protein with a strong affinity to the bleomycin family of antibiotics. Binds to CL990; an antimitotic-antibiotic compound. From Klebsiella pneumoniae.
   3564..3611    +  polyA_signal   HSV TK poly(A) signal: herpes simplex virus thymidine kinase polyadenylation signal (Cole and Stacy, 1985)
   3702..3718    -  polyA_signal   bGH poly(A) signal (fragment): bovine growth hormone polyadenylation signal
   3940..4528    +  rep_origin     ori: high-copy-number ColE1/pMB1/pBR322/pUC origin of replication
   4652..5       +  misc_feature   MCS (fragment) (across the origin): multiple cloning site
