[The description below was written by a language model from this plasmid's Addgene catalogue record and pLannotate feature annotations shown in this document.]
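Description:
pUAS-MmTFP13xmyc is a 4,682 bp zebrafish expression plasmid built on a pUAS backbone, designed to place a membrane-targeted cyan fluorescent protein under control of the Gal4/UAS binary system. The feature table shows several copies of the 17-mer Gal4-binding UAS motif clustered upstream of a minimal TATA-box promoter with low basal activity. Transcription should therefore be negligible unless a Gal4-type activator is present, for example from a tissue-specific driver line or a co-delivered driver construct.

The payload is mTFP1, a constitutively fluorescent cyan protein derived from Clavularia. According to the catalogue fields, it carries an N-terminal GAP43 membrane-targeting sequence and a C-terminal 3xMyc epitope tag. Neither of these fusion parts was annotated individually in the feature table, although there is unannotated space flanking the mTFP1 coding region where they would sit. Membrane targeting outlines the cell surface, which helps reveal fine neuronal processes, and the Myc tag allows antibody detection. The transcript ends with an SV40 poly(A) signal, preceded by a short fragment annotated as SV40 large T antigen sequence.

The rest of the plasmid is a standard backbone. It has a high-copy ColE1/pUC-type origin and an f1 origin. A NeoR/KanR cassette is driven by tandem bacterial (bla) and SV40 early promoters and ends with an HSV TK poly(A) signal. This cassette provides kanamycin selection in E. coli. No transposon or meganuclease sites for genomic integration are annotated. The stated purpose is membrane-targeted mTFP1 expression in zebrafish, and the associated publication concerns retinal circuit reassembly during neuronal regeneration in vivo.
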