Addgene plasmid #86371: pUAS-MmTFP13xmyc
Purpose: membrane targeted Tfp1 expression in zebrafish
Depositing lab: Rachel Wong. Depositing organization: University of Washington. Publication: Presynaptic partner selection during retinal circuit reassembly varies with timing of neuronal regeneration in vivo. Yoshimatsu T, D'Orazi FD, Gamlin CR, Suzuki SC, Suli A, Kimelman D, Raible DW, Wong RO. Nat Commun. 2016 Feb 3;7:10590. doi: 10.1038/ncomms10590. PubMed 26838932.
Backbone
  Vector backbone: pUAS
  Total vector size (bp): 4682
  Vector type: zebrafish
Growth in bacteria
  Bacterial resistance: Kanamycin, 50 μg/mL
  Growth temperature: 37°C
  Growth strain: DH5alpha
  Copy number: Unknown
Gene/Insert
  Gene/Insert name: mTfp1
  Promoter: UAS
  Tag / fusion protein: GAP43 membrane targeting (N terminal on insert); 3xMyc (C terminal on insert)
  Cloning method: Unknown
  Sequencing primers: 5′ pBR322ori-F
Terms and licenses: Academic/Nonprofit Terms; Industry Terms: Not Available to Industry
How to cite: pUAS-MmTFP13xmyc was a gift from Rachel Wong (Addgene plasmid # 86371 ; http://n2t.net/addgene:86371 ; RRID:Addgene_86371)
